>Addgene plasmid #40864 | pFBOT563 | depositor full sequence | sequence record 54135 | pFBOT563 sequence 7946 bps
G
[124 nt withheld, positions 2-125]
C
[91 nt withheld, positions 127-217]
A
[49 nt withheld, positions 219-267]
CCTTTGACGTTGGAGTCCACGTTCTTT
[37 nt withheld, positions 295-331]
ACCCTATCTCGGTCTATTCTTTTGATTTATAAGGGATTTTGCCGATTTCGGCCTATTGGTTAAAAAATGA
GCTGATTTAACAAAAATTTAACGCGAATTTTAACAAAATATTAACGTTTACAATTTCAGGTGGCACTTTT
CGGGGAAATGTGCGCGGAACCCCTATTTGTTTATTTTTCTAAATACATTCAAATATGTATCCGCTCATGA
GACAATAACCCTGATAAATGCTTCAATAATATTGAAAAAGGAAGAGTATGAGTATTCAACATTTCCGTGT
CGCCCTTATTCCCTTTTTTGCGGCATTTTGCCTTCCTGTTTTTGCTCACCCAGAAACGCTGGTGAAAGTA
AAAGATGCTGAAGATCAGTTGGGTGCACGAGTGGGTTACATCGAACTGGATCTCAACAGCGGTAAGATCC
TTGAGAGTTTTCGCCCCGAAGAACGTTTTCCAATGATGAGCACTTTTAAAGTTCTGCTATGTGGCGCGGT
ATTATCCCGTATTGACGCCGGGCAAGAGCAACTCGGTCGCCGCATACACTATTCTCAGAATGACTTGGTT
GAGTACTCACCAGTCACAGAAAAGCATCTTACGGATGGCATGACAGTAAGAGAATTATGCAGTGCTGCCA
TAACCATGAGTGATAACACTGCGGCCAACTTACTTCTGACAACGATCGGAGGACCGAAGGAGCTAACCGC
TTTTTTGCACAACATGGGGGATCATGTAACTCGCCTTGATCGTTGGGAACCGGAGCTGAATGAAGCCATA
CCAAACGACGAGCGTGACACCACGATGCCTGTAGCAATGGCAACAACGTTGCGCAAACTATTAACTGGCG
AACTACTTACTCTAGCTTCCCGGCAACAATTAATAGACTGGATGGAGGCGGATAAAGTTGCAGGACCACT
TCTGCGCTCGGCCCTTCCGGCTGGCTGGTTTATTGCTGATAAATCTGGAGCCGGTGAGCGTGGGTCTCGC
GGTATCATTGCAGCACTGGGGCCAGATGGTAAGCCCTCCCGTATCGTAGTTATCTACACGACGGGGAGTC
AGGCAACTATGGATGAACGAAATAGACAGATCGCTGAGATAGGTGCCTCACTGATTAAGCATTGGTAACT
GTCAGACCAAGTTTACTCATATATACTTTAGATTGATTTAAAACTTCATTTTTAATTTAAAAGGATCTAG
GTGAAGATCCTTTTTGATAATCTCATGACCAAAATCCCTTAACGTGAGTTTTCGTTCCACTGAGCGTCAG
ACCCCGTAGAAAAGATCAAAGGATCTTCTTGAGATCCTTTTTTTCTGCGCGTAATCTGCTGCTTGCAAAC
AAAAAAACCACCGCTACCAGCGGTGGTTTGTTTGCCGGATCAAGAGCTACCAACTCTTTTTCCGAAGGTA
ACTGGCTTCAGCAGAGCGCAGATACCAAATACTGTCCTTCTAGTGTAGCCGTAGTTAGGCCACCACTTCA
AGAACTCTGTAGCACCGCCTACATACCTCGCTCTGCTAATCCTGTTACCAGTGGCTGCTGCCAGTGGCGA
TAAGTCGTGTCTTACCGGGTTGGACTCAAGACGATAGTTACCGGATAAGGCGCAGCGGTCGGGCTGAACG
GGGGGTTCGTGCACACAGCCCAGCTTGGAGCGAACGACCTACACCGAACTGAGATACCTACAGCGTGAGC
ATTGAGAAAGCGCCACGCTTCCCGAAGGGAGAAAGGCGGACAGGTATCCGGTAAGCGGCAGGGTCGGAAC
AGGAGAGCGCACGAGGGAGCTTCCAGGGGGAAACGCCTGGTATCTTTATAGTCCTGTCGGGTTTCGCCAC
CTCTGACTTGAGCGTCGATTTTTGTGATGCTCGTCAGGGGGGCGGAGCCTATGGAAAAACGCCAGCAACG
CGGCCTTTTTACGGTTCCTGGCCTTTTGCTGGCCTTTTGCTCACATGTTCTTTCCTGCGTTATCCCCTGA
TTCTGTGGATAACCGTATTACCGCCTTTGAGTGAGCTGATACCGCTCGCCGCAGCCGAACGACCGAGCGC
AGCGAGTCAGTGAGCGAGGAAGCGGAAGAGCGCCTGATGCGGTATTTTCTCCTTACGCATCTGTGCGGTA
TTTCACACCGCAGACCAGCCGCGTAACCTGGCAAAATCGGTTACGGTTGAGTAATAAATGGATGCCCTGC
GTAAGCGGGTGTGGGCGGACAATAAAGTCTTAAACTGAACAAAATAGATCTAAACTATGACAATAAAGTC
TTAAACTAGACAGAATAGTTGTAAACTGAAATCAGTCCAGTTATGCTGTGAAAAAGCATACTGGACTTTT
GTTATGGCTAAAGCAAACTCTTCATTTTCTGAAGTGCAAATTGCCCGTCGTATTAAAGAGGGGCGTGGCC
AAGGGCATGGTAAAGACTATATTCGCGGCGTTGTGACAATTTACCGAACAACTCCGCGGCCGGGAAGCCG
ATCTCGGCTTGAACGAATTGTTAGGTGGCGGTACTTGGGTCGATATCAAAGTGCATCACTTCTTCCCGTA
TGCCCAACTTTGTATAGAGAGCCACTGCGGGATCGTCACCGTAATCTGCTTGCACGTAGATCACATAAGC
ACCAAGCGCGTTGGCCTCATGCTTGAGGAGATTGATGAGCGCGGTGGCAATGCCCTGCCTCCGGTGCTCG
CCGGAGACTGCGAGATCATAGATATAGATCTCACTACGCGGCTGCTCAAACCTGGGCAGAACGTAAGCCG
CGAGAGCGCCAACAACCGCTTCTTGGTCGAAGGCAGCAAGCGCGATGAATGTCTTACTACGGAGCAAGTT
CCCGAGGTAATCGGAGTCCGGCTGATGTTGGGAGTAGGTGGCTACGTCTCCGAACTCACGACCGAAAAGA
TCAAGAGCAGCCCGCATGGATTTGACTTGGTCAGGGCCGAGCCTACATGTGCGAATGATGCCCATACTTG
AGCCACCTAACTTTGTTTTAGGGCGACTGCCCTGCTGCGTAACATCGTTGCTGCTGCGTAACATCGTTGC
TGCTCCATAACATCAAACATCGACCCACGGCGTAACGCGCTTGCTGCTTGGATGCCCGAGGCATAGACTG
TACAAAAAAACAGTCATAACAAGCCATGAAAACCGCCACTGCGCCGTTACCACCGCTGCGTTCGGTCAAG
GTTCTGGACCAGTTGCGTGAGCGCATACGCTACTTGCATTACAGTTTACGAACCGAACAGGCTTATGTCA
ACTGGGTTCGTGCCTTCATCCGTTTCCACGGTGTGCGTCACCCGGCAACCTTGGGCAGCAGCGAAGTCGA
GGCATTTCTGTCCTGGCTGGCGAACGAGCGCAAGGTTTCGGTCTCCACGCATCGTCAGGCATTGGCGGCC
TTGCTGTTCTTCTACGGCAAGGTGCTGTGCACGGATCTGCCCTGGCTTCAGGAGATCGGAAGACCTCGGC
CGTCGCGGCGCTTGCCGGTGGTGCTGACCCCGGATGAAGTGGTTCGCATCCTCGGTTTTCTGGAAGGCGA
GCATCGTTTGTTCGCCCAGGACTCTAGCTATAGTTCTAGTGGTTGGCTACATTATTGAAGCATTTATCAG
GGTTATTGTCTCAGACCTGCAGGCAGCTGCGCGCTCGCTCGCTCACTGAGGCCGCCCGGGCAAAGCCCGG
GCGTCGGGCGACCTTTGGTCGCCCGGCCTCAGTGAGCGAGCGAGCGCGCAGAGAGGGAGTGGCCAACTCC
ATCACTAGGGGTTCCTTGTAGTTAATGATTAACCCGCCATGCTACTTATCTACGTAGCCATGCTCTAGAG
CTCAAGCTTATCGATACCGTCTACACAGCAGGTTCTAATACAGAGTTTTAAATACTAGTGTAATTTTCCT
TTTGCTGTAATTTTTCTTTCTTTTTATTTTAATTTGGTCTGTTAACTCTGTTTTGGTTTTGATCTCTACT
GAGACTTTGTTTTACGGGCTAGTTAGAAGAGCTGAGGTGCATTCAGAGATTGAACAAGACGCCATCTTTT
TCCCCATCTAAGTTTCAGGTCCATGTAAGGGCTCCCTCACTCACTGGCCCTATCCTGCCTTATTCTGAGA
TATTGGATATCTGTGAAAAACAGCTCCTGGCTAGGGCGCACCTCCAACCCCTCCCAAGTCTCTCTAGCCT
CTTGTAGCCTAGGCCACCCCTTCCAGGCTGCTTCTCTTTTGAGTTCCAGGTCATTAGCAGAGACGATGAC
CTTGACCCTAGCCCAGACCCTGCAAATGAAGGGCCTGCCTCTAAACAGCGTGGAACAATTTCACCCAAGA
GACCTTCTGTGACCAGTCATGCTGTCACCCTCTTTAGACAGTGCTCCACCATGGCAGTGCCAGACATAAA
AAGGTCGGTCTGGGCCGGAGAAACCATCACCTACAGCGGATCTCAGACTGAGCACCATCGCCATGGCCTG
CCCCAGTCTCGCTTGCTGCCTGCTTGGCTTACTGGCTCTGACCTCGGCCTGCTACATCCAGAACTGCCCC
CTGGGCGGCAAGAGGGCTGTGCTGGACCTGGATATGCGCAAGGTTAGTCTCCCCGACCCTGTCCCTTCCC
TTCCCGTTCTGGCGATGCTAAGGACCAGAGAAGCTCTCCCACCTACAGAGAGCATTCCCGCACACTTGCC
AGCCCTACCAAGGCCTCGCGTGGGAACCCAGGGCTTTGGGAAGTGTTAGGCTCCCTCTTGACGCCGTGAA
GGTAACGACAATGCCGGAGCACCCACTGCCCCTCGCTCTGCCACAGTCCGGATTCGGATTGTGCACGGCG
CCCACCCGCATCCTTCCCCACAGTGTCTCCCCTGCGGCCCGGGCGGCAAAGGACGCTGCTTCGGACCAAG
CATCTGCTGCGCGGACGAGCTGGGCTGCTTCGTGGGCACCGCCGAGGCGCTGCGCTGCCAGGAGGAGAAC
TACCTGCCTTCGCCCTGCCAGTCTGGCCAGAAGCCCTGCGGGAGCGGAGGCCGCTGCGCCGCCACAGGCA
TCTGCTGCAGCCCGGGTGAGCAGGAGGGGGCCCAGCAGGTGACCCGGCAAGGAGCCGTCGGGTTTGCAGC
TCAGAACACTGACCCATTTCTCTTGCAGATGGCTGCCGCACAGACCCCGCCTGCGACCCTGAGTCTGCCT
TCTCGGAGTTGCGGCCCGGGATCCACCGGCCGGTCGCCACCATGGTGAGCAAGGGCGAGGAGCTGTTCAC
CGGGGTGGTGCCCATCCTGGTCGAGCTGGACGGCGACGTAAACGGCCACAAGTTCAGCGTGTCCGGCGAG
GGCGAGGGCGATGCCACCTACGGCAAGCTGACCCTGAAGTTCATCTGCACCACCGGCAAGCTGCCCGTGC
CCTGGCCCACCCTCGTGACCACCCTGACCTACGGCGTGCAGTGCTTCAGCCGCTACCCCGACCACATGAA
GCAGCACGACTTCTTCAAGTCCGCCATGCCCGAAGGCTACGTCCAGGAGCGCACCATCTTCTTCAAGGAC
GACGGCAACTACAAGACCCGCGCCGAGGTGAAGTTCGAGGGCGACACCCTGGTGAACCGCATCGAGCTGA
AGGGCATCGACTTCAAGGAGGACGGCAACATCCTGGGGCACAAGCTGGAGTACAACTACAACAGCCACAA
CGTCTATATCATGGCCGACAAGCAGAAGAACGGCATCAAGGTGAACTTCAAGATCCGCCACAACATCGAG
GACGGCAGCGTGCAGCTCGCCGACCACTACCAGCAGAACACCCCCATCGGCGACGGCCCCGTGCTGCTGC
CCGACAACCACTACCTGAGCACCCAGTCCGCCCTGAGCAAAGACCCCAACGAGAAGCGCGATCACATGGT
CCTGCTGGAGTTCGTGACCGCCGCCGGGATCACTCTCGGCATGGACGAGCTGTACAAGTAAAGCGGCCGC
AAGCTGAGCCCACTTTCTGGGAATACCTTTAGCGCGCTTCCTTCGTTCCCCATGGCCACTGCCAGAAAAA
AAAAAAAAAAAGAAAAGAAAAGAAAAGAAAAGAAAAATAAAGTAGATTTCCTCTTCAAACTTGACTGGTG
TCTAATTGTCGGAAACGGGAGGGAGGAAAGGCACCGGGAACGCCGTGCTCTTGGCATCTTGTAGCAAAAA
CAGTCCAGCAGGCTGCTCGGGGACCGAGGGGTGCTCTATGGGCTGCCATCTCCCATTAGCCCCATTTCCA
TTTCAACTGGGCTGGGCCTGATAGACTTAAGAGAAGAATTTGGAAGTCCAAACAGCAACGGTGGACTTCT
GTGGGAAAGGGCAACGCCTAACAGGGGACTGAGGAGCCTAACAAGGCAGGCTAGGAGGCAGGGGAACTAG
TTCAGTCACTTCCATATCTGAGAGGGGGCTTTAGCTGTGACCTCAGAGGTTGAGGGGGCAATCCTGGCCT
AGAAGGCAGGGTCTTGGCCAGGGGAGGGTAGTTACAGAACCATAAGGTTTCCACAGAGCTGAATTCTCAC
GCAGGCCCCAAGGAAACCACAGCTGGAAAGATCAAGAACCAACTGGCCTCTCCTCTGCTGTCCCCAGGGT
CGGGCCTGAGCTGGGGGTGGGGGTGGGGGGCGGGGGGGGGGCTGCCCGCCTCTGCAGGACAGCGTGCTCT
GGGGAGACATGGGATCTAAGAGCCAGTGGGCACAAGTGACCACAAAGCACGGAGCCCACAGACAAGCAGA
AATCCACAATCTATACTGCTCCCTTACTGCTGGATTAAAATACCGCCCTTGCCACGAAGCGCGCCTCACT
TGGCTGCCAGTGTTCTCAGCAGCAGTAATGGGCAGAAGTGAGGGCATGGCTCTAGAGCATGGCTACGTAG
ATAAGTAGCATGGCGGGTTAATCATTAACTACAAGGAACCCCTAGTGATGGAGTTGGCCACTCCCTCTCT
GCGCGCTCGCTCGCTCACTGAGGCCGGGCGACCAAAGGTCGCCCGACGCCCGGGCTTTGCCCGGGCGGCC
TCAGTGAGCGAGCGAGCGCGCAGCTGCCTGCAGGCATGCAAGCTGTAAGCTTGTCGAGAAGTACTAGAGG
ATCATAATCAGCCATACCACATTTGTAGAGGTTTTACTTGCTTTAAAAAACCTCCCACACCTCCCCCTGA
ACCTGAAACATAAAATGAATGCAATTGTTGTTGTTAACTTGTTTATTGCAGCTTATAATGGTTACAAATA
AAGCAATAGCATCACAAATTTCACAAATAAAGCATTTTTTTCACTGCATTCTAGTTGTGGTTTGTCCAAA
CTCATCAATGTATCTTATCATGTCTGGATCTGATCACTGATATCGCCTAGGAGATCCGAACCAGATAAGT
GAAATCTAGTTCCAAACTATTTTGTCATTTTTAATTTTCGTATTAGCTTACGACGCTACACCCAGTTCCC
ATCTATTTTGTCACTCTTCCCTAAATAATCCTTAAAAACTCCATTTCCACCCCTCCCAGTTCCCAACTAT
TTTGTCCGCCCACAGCGGGGCATTTTTCTTCCTGTTATGTTTTTAATCAAACATCCTGCCAACTCCATGT
GACAAACCGTCATCTTCGGCTACTTTTTCTCTGTCACAGAATGAAAATTTTTCTGTCATCTCTTCGTTAT
TAATGTTTGTAATTGACTGAATATCAACGCTTATTTGCAGCCTGAATGGCGAATG
Features (pLannotate 1.2.2; 22 found; start..end, strand, type, name):
      2..457     +  rep_origin     f1 ori (sequence partly withheld): f1 bacteriophage origin of replication; arrow indicates direction of (+) strand synthesis
    484..588     +  promoter       AmpR promoter: bla
    589..1449    +  CDS            AmpR: β-lactamase; bla; confers resistance to ampicillin, carbenicillin, and related antibiotics
   1620..2208    +  rep_origin     ori: high-copy-number ColE1/pMB1/pBR322/pUC origin of replication
   2394..2443    -  misc_feature   bom (fragment): basis of mobility region from pBR322
   2511..2735    -  mobile_element Tn7R: mini-Tn7 element (right end of the Tn7 transposon) Tn7
   2802..3335    -  CDS            GmR: gentamycin acetyltransferase; aacC1; confers resistance to gentamycin
   3524..3552    -  promoter       Pc promoter: intI1 (promoter lies within the coding sequence); class 1 integron promoter
   3530..3877    -  CDS            YPR2_ECOLX (fragment): Protein predicted: Swiss-Prot protein existence level 4. From Escherichia coli.
   3882..3914    -  promoter       AmpR promoter (fragment): bla
   3917..4057    -  repeat_region  AAV2 ITR: inverted terminal repeat of adeno-associated virus serotype 2 inverted
   4113..4132    +  misc_feature   MCS (fragment): pBluescript multiple cloning site
   4746..4850    +  CDS            AVP (fragment): NEU2_BOVIN - Experimental evidence at protein level: Swiss-Prot protein existence level 1. Vasopressin has a direct antidiuretic action on the kidney, it also causes vasoconstriction of the peripheral vessels. Acts by binding to vasopressin receptors (V1bR/AVPR1B, V1aR/AVPR1A, and V2R/AVPR2) (By similarity). From Bos taurus (Bovine).
   5112..5426    +  CDS            AVP (fragment): NEU2_CAVPO - Experimental evidence at protein level: Swiss-Prot protein existence level 1. Vasopressin has a direct antidiuretic action on the kidney, it also causes vasoconstriction of the peripheral vessels. Acts by binding to vasopressin receptors (V1bR/AVPR1B, V1aR/AVPR1A, and V2R/AVPR2) (By similarity). From Cavia porcellus (Guinea pig).
   5454..5470    +  misc_feature   MCS (fragment): multiple cloning site
   5483..6202    +  CDS            EGFP: the original enhanced GFP (Yang et al., 1996) mammalian codon-optimized
   6292..6315    -  promoter       ADH1 promoter (fragment): S. cerevisiae ADH1; promoter for alcohol dehydrogenase 1
   7155..7295    +  repeat_region  AAV2 ITR: inverted terminal repeat of adeno-associated virus serotype 2 inverted
   7331..7414    +  CDS            large T antigen (fragment): large T antigen from SV40 (simian virus 40)
   7437..7571    +  polyA_signal   SV40 poly(A) signal: SV40 polyadenylation signal
   7600..7765    -  mobile_element Tn7L: mini-Tn7 element (left end of the Tn7 transposon) Tn7
   7928..7944    +  CDS            lacZα (fragment): LacZα fragment of β-galactosidase; lacZ fragment
