[The description below was written by a language model from this plasmid's Addgene catalogue record and pLannotate feature annotations shown in this document.]
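Description:
pFBOT563 is a roughly 8 kb plasmid built on the pFastBac1 baculovirus donor backbone that carries a recombinant AAV genome, so it serves as a shuttle for producing AAV vectors through the insect-cell/baculovirus route. It is propagated in E. coli from a high-copy ColE1/pUC-type origin under ampicillin selection, and it also has an f1 origin. The backbone's mini-Tn7 element is intact. The Tn7R and Tn7L ends flank a gentamicin resistance gene, the AAV cassette and the SV40 polyadenylation signal, which allows site-specific transposition of this whole segment into a bacmid to generate recombinant baculovirus. The feature table does not annotate the polyhedrin promoter normally found in pFastBac1.

Between the two AAV2 inverted terminal repeats, which provide the signals for replication and packaging of the vector genome, lies the payload recorded as the mouse oxytocin promoter, cloned as an XbaI fragment. Downstream of the upstream ITR, the annotation picks up two coding fragments matched to vasopressin-neurophysin precursors from other species. Because oxytocin and vasopressin precursors are closely related, these most likely reflect oxytocin gene exon sequence retained in the insert, though the record does not say so explicitly. These fragments are followed closely by an EGFP coding sequence, consistent with a reporter driven by oxytocin regulatory sequence, possibly as a fusion. The short ADH1 promoter hit after EGFP is probably a spurious match.

The associated publication describes AAV-delivered oxytocin promoter deletion constructs used to examine cell-type-specific expression in the rat supraoptic nucleus in vivo. The name suggests a particular promoter length, but this is not stated. The depositor notes several point differences from the expected sequence that reportedly do not affect function.
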