Addgene plasmid #40864: pFBOT563
Depositing lab: Harold Gainer. Depositing organization: National Institute of Neurological Disorders and Strokes (NINDS). Publication: Cell-type specific oxytocin gene expression from AAV delivered promoter deletion constructs into the rat supraoptic nucleus in vivo. Fields RL, Ponzio TA, Kawasaki M, Gainer H. PLoS One. 2012;7(2):e32085. Epub 2012 Feb 21. 10.1371/journal.pone.0032085 PubMed 22363799.
Backbone
  Vector backbone: pFastBac1
  Backbone manufacturer: invitrogen
  Backbone size w/o insert (bp): 4000
  Total vector size (bp): 8000
  Vector type: Bacterial Expression, Insect Expression, AAV
Growth in bacteria
  Bacterial resistance: Ampicillin, 100 μg/mL
  Growth temperature: 37°C
  Growth strain: Top10
  Copy number: High Copy
Gene/Insert
  Gene/Insert name: Oxytocin promoter (alt name: Oxt)
  Promoter: mouse oxytocin promoter
  Cloning method: Restriction Enzyme; 5′ cloning site Xba I (not destroyed); 3′ cloning site Xba I (not destroyed)
  Sequencing primers: 5′ CCTTGCTGTTCTTCTACGGCA; 3′ aagtttaacaacaacaattgca
Terms and licenses: Academic/Nonprofit Terms; Industry Terms: Not Available to Industry
Depositor comments: The following mutations are known and do not effect function: missing A at 6292, C6409T, A insert at 6399, C6398T, C insert at 5338, A4856C.
How to cite: pFBOT563 was a gift from Harold Gainer (Addgene plasmid # 40864 ; http://n2t.net/addgene:40864 ; RRID:Addgene_40864)
