>Addgene plasmid #40864 | pFBOT563 | addgene partial sequence | sequence record 55040 | EGFP-N 5'-CGTCGCCGTCCAGCTCGACCAG-3'
GCTCCTCGCCCTTGCTCACCATGGTGGCGACCGGCCGGTGGATCCCGGGCCGCAACTCCGAGAAGGCAGA
CTCAGGGTCGCAGGCGGGGTCTGTGCGGCAGCCATCTGCAAGAGAAATGGGTCAGTGTTCTGAGCTGCAA
ACCCGACGGCTCCTTGCCGGGTCACCCTGCTGGGCCCCCTCCTGCTCACCCGGGCTGCAGCAGATGCCTG
TGGCGGCGCAGCGGCCTCCGCTCCCGCAGGGCTTCTGGCCAGACTGGCAGGGCGAAGGCAGGTAGTTCTC
CTCCTGGCAGCGCAGCGCCTCGGCGGTGCCCACGAAGCAGCCCAGCTCGTCCGCGCAGCAGATGCTTGGT
CCGAAGCAGCGTCCTTTGCCGCCCGGGCCGCAGGGGAGACACTGTGGGGAAGGATGCGGGTGGGCGCCGT
GCACAATCCGAATCCGGACTGTGGCAGAGCGAGGGGCAGTGGGTGCTCCGGCATTGTCGTTACCTTCACG
GCGTCAAGAGGGAGCCTAACACTTCCCAAAGCCCTGGGTTCCCACGCGAGGCCTTGGTAGGGCTGGCAAG
TGTGCGGGAATGCTCTCTGTAGGTGGGAGAGCTTCTCTGGTCCTTAGCATCGCCAGAACGGGAAGGGAAG
GGACAGGGTCGGGGAGACTCACCTTGCGCATATCCAGGTCCAGCACAGCCCTCTTGCCGCCCAGGGGGCA
GTTCTGGATGTAGCAGGCCGAGGTCAGAGCCAGTAAGCCAAGCAGGCAGCAAGCGAGACTGGGGCAGGCC
ATGGCGATGGTGCTCAGTCTGAGATCCGCTGTAGGTGATGGTTTCTCCGGCCCAGACCGACCTTTTTATG
TCTGGCACTGCCATGGTGGAGCACTGTCTAAAGAGGGTGACAGCATGACTGGTCACAGAAGGTCTCTTG
