>Addgene plasmid #40864 | pFBOT563 | addgene partial sequence | sequence record 55041 | EGFP-C 5'-CATGGTCCTGCTGGAGTTCGTG-3'
TCGGCATGGACGAGCTGTACAAGTAAAGCGGCCGCAAGCTGAGCCCACTTTCTGGGAATACCTTTAGCGC
GCTTCCTTCGTTCCCCATGGCCACTGCCAGAAAAAAAAAAAAAAAGAAAAGAAAAGAAAAGAAAAGAAAA
ATAAAGTAGATTTCCTCTTCAAACTTGACTGGTGTCTAATTGTCGGAAACGGGAGGGAGGAAAGGCACCG
GGAACGCCGTGGATCTTGGCATTTTGTAGCAAAAACAGTCCAGCAGGCTGCTCGGGGACCGAGGGGTGCT
CTATGGGCTGCCATCTCCCATTAGCCCCATTTCCATTTCAACTGGGCTGGGCCTGATAGACTTAAGAGAA
GAATTTGGAAGTCCAAACAGCAACGGTGGACTTCTGTGGGAAAGGGCAACGCCTAACAGGGGACTGAGGA
GCCTAACAAGGCAGGCTAGGAGGCAGGGGAACTAGTTCAGTCACTTCCATATCTGAGAGGGGGCTTTAGC
TGTGACCTCAGAGGTTGAGGGGGCAATCCTGGCCTAGAAGGCAGGGTCTTGGCCAGGGGAGGGTAGTTAC
AGAACCATAAGGTTTCCACAGAGCTGAATTCTCACGCAGGCCCCAAGGAAACCACAGCTGGAAAGATCAA
GAACCAACTGGCCTCTCCTCTGCTGTCCCCAGGGTCGGGCCTGAGCTGGGGGTGGGGGTGGGGGGCGGGG
GGGGGGCTGCCCGCCTCTGCAGGACAGCGTGCTCTGGGGAGACATGGGATCTAAGAGCCAGTGGGCACAA
GTGACCACAAAGCACGGAGCCCACAGACAAGCAGAAATCCACAATCTATACTGCTCCCTTACTGCTGGAT
TAAAATACCGCCCTTGCCACGAAGCGCGCCTCACTTGGCTGCCAGTGTTCTCAGCAGCAGTAATGGGCA
